Addgene plasmid #146881: pEGFP-C1-HsTNRC6C_1208-1690-del1382-1399_L
Purpose: Mammalian Expression of HsTNRC6C_1208-1690-del1382-1399
Depositing lab: Elisa Izaurralde. Depositing organization: Max Planck Institute for Developmental Biology. Publication: GW182 proteins directly recruit cytoplasmic deadenylase complexes to miRNA targets. Braun JE, Huntzinger E, Fauser M, Izaurralde E. Mol Cell. 2011 Oct 7;44(1):120-33. 10.1016/j.molcel.2011.09.007 PubMed 21981923.
Backbone
  Vector backbone: Unknown
  Vector type: Mammalian Expression
Growth in bacteria
  Bacterial resistance: Kanamycin, 50 μg/mL
  Growth temperature: 37°C
  Growth strain: DH5alpha
  Copy number: High Copy
Gene/Insert
  Gene/Insert name: HsTNRC6C_1208-1690-del1382-1399
  Species: H. sapiens (human)
  Entrez Gene: TNRC6C
  Cloning method: Unknown
Terms and licenses: Academic/Nonprofit Terms; Industry Terms: Not Available to Industry
Depositor comments: sequence of Hs TNRC6C isoform2 given by NCBI: NM_018996.3 Plasmids from this collection were made available to the research community and donated after the lab closed. Please note that the sequence provided by the depositing laboratory may be theoretical/predicted or based on Sanger sequencing results. There may be discrepancies between sequencing results obtained by Addgene and the depositor sequence. If an Addgene verified sequence is not available, please contact before placing your order to request that our lab fully sequence the plasmid.
How to cite: pEGFP-C1-HsTNRC6C_1208-1690-del1382-1399_L was a gift from Elisa Izaurralde (Addgene plasmid # 146881 ; http://n2t.net/addgene:146881 ; RRID:Addgene_146881)
