[The description below was written by a language model from this plasmid's Addgene catalogue record and pLannotate feature annotations shown in this document.]
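Description:
pEGFP-C1-HsTNRC6C_1208-1690-del1382-1399_L is a 6,237-nt mammalian expression plasmid that produces an N-terminal EGFP fusion to a C-terminal fragment of human TNRC6C, one of the GW182-family proteins. The catalogue lists the backbone as unknown, but the name and the annotated feature layout are consistent with a pEGFP-C1-type vector. It carries a high-copy ColE1/pUC origin for propagation in E. coli and an f1 origin. A single NeoR/KanR (Tn5 aminoglycoside phosphotransferase) cassette is preceded by both a bacterial bla promoter and the SV40 enhancer/early promoter and is terminated by the HSV TK poly(A) signal. This arrangement gives kanamycin selection in bacteria and allows G418 selection in mammalian cells. Short hits annotated as ble, bGH poly(A), T3 promoter and large T antigen are fragments only and are probably not functional units.

The expression cassette consists of the CMV immediate-early enhancer and promoter driving the EGFP coding sequence. This is followed almost immediately by the TNRC6C fragment (about 1.4 kb), residual multiple cloning site sequence and the SV40 poly(A) signal. According to the construct name, the insert spans residues 1208–1690 and has an internal deletion of residues 1382–1399, with numbering based on the TNRC6C isoform 2 reference transcript cited by the depositor. The record does not state what motif the deletion removes, and the meaning of the "_L" suffix is also not given.

TNRC6C acts as a scaffold in miRNA-mediated silencing, bridging Argonaute proteins and the CCR4-NOT and PAN deadenylase complexes. The associated study concerns direct recruitment of these deadenylases by GW182 proteins, so this GFP-tagged deletion mutant would suit interaction, localisation or silencing assays in transfected human cells. The depositor sequence may be theoretical rather than fully verified.
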