Features (pLannotate 1.2.2; 16 found; start..end, strand, type, name):
     61..364     +  enhancer       CMV enhancer: human cytomegalovirus immediate early enhancer
    365..568     +  promoter       CMV promoter: human cytomegalovirus (CMV) immediate early promoter
    613..1329    +  CDS            EGFP: EGFP is a basic (constitutively fluorescent) green fluorescent protein published in 1996, derived from Aequorea victoria. It is reported to be a rapidly-maturing weak dimer with moderate acid sensitivity.
   1339..2745    +  CDS            TNRC6C (fragment): TNR6C_HUMAN - Also known as KIAA1582. Experimental evidence at protein level: Swiss-Prot protein existence level 1. Plays a role in RNA-mediated gene silencing by micro-RNAs (miRNAs). Required for miRNA-dependent translational repression of complementary mRNAs by argonaute family proteins. As scaffoldng protein associates with argonaute proteins bound to partially complementary mRNAs and simultaneously can recruit CCR4-NOT and PAN deadenylase complexes. From Homo sapiens (Human).
   2847..2864    -  promoter       T3 promoter (fragment): promoter for bacteriophage T3 RNA polymerase
   2872..2901    +  misc_feature   MCS (fragment): multiple cloning site
   2918..3002    +  CDS            large T antigen (fragment): large T antigen from SV40 (simian virus 40)
   3025..3146    +  polyA_signal   SV40 poly(A) signal: SV40 polyadenylation signal
   3180..3608    -  rep_origin     f1 ori (sequence partly withheld): f1 bacteriophage origin of replication; arrow indicates direction of (+) strand synthesis
   3635..3739    +  promoter       AmpR promoter: bla
   3741..4098    +  promoter       SV40 promoter: SV40 enhancer and early promoter
   4133..4927    +  CDS            NeoR/KanR: aminoglycoside phosphotransferase from Tn5; aph(3')-II (or nptII); confers resistance to neomycin, kanamycin, and G418 (Geneticin®)
   4948..5100    +  CDS            ble (fragment): BLE_KLEPN - Experimental evidence at protein level: Swiss-Prot protein existence level 1. Binding protein with a strong affinity to the bleomycin family of antibiotics. Binds to CL990; an antimitotic-antibiotic compound. From Klebsiella pneumoniae.
   5159..5206    +  polyA_signal   HSV TK poly(A) signal: herpes simplex virus thymidine kinase polyadenylation signal (Cole and Stacy, 1985)
   5297..5313    -  polyA_signal   bGH poly(A) signal (fragment): bovine growth hormone polyadenylation signal
   5535..6123    +  rep_origin     ori: high-copy-number ColE1/pMB1/pBR322/pUC origin of replication
>Addgene plasmid #146881 | pEGFP-C1-HsTNRC6C_1208-1690-del1382-1399_L | depositor full sequence | sequence record 289328 | Full Sequence
TAGTTATTAATAGTAATCAATTACGGGGTCATTAGTTCATAGCCCATATATGGAGTTCCGCGTTACATAA
CTTACGGTAAATGGCCCGCCTGGCTGACCGCCCAACGACCCCCGCCCATTGACGTCAATAATGACGTATG
TTCCCATAGTAACGCCAATAGGGACTTTCCATTGACGTCAATGGGTGGAGTATTTACGGTAAACTGCCCA
CTTGGCAGTACATCAAGTGTATCATATGCCAAGTACGCCCCCTATTGACGTCAATGACGGTAAATGGCCC
GCCTGGCATTATGCCCAGTACATGACCTTATGGGACTTTCCTACTTGGCAGTACATCTACGTATTAGTCA
TCGCTATTACCATGGTGATGCGGTTTTGGCAGTACATCAATGGGCGTGGATAGCGGTTTGACTCACGGGG
ATTTCCAAGTCTCCACCCCATTGACGTCAATGGGAGTTTGTTTTGGCACCAAAATCAACGGGACTTTCCA
AAATGTCGTAACAACTCCGCCCCATTGACGCAAATGGGCGGTAGGCGTGTACGGTGGGAGGTCTATATAA
GCAGAGCTGGTTTAGTGAACCGTCAGATCCGCTAGCGCTACCGGTCGCCACCATGGTGAGCAAGGGCGAG
GAGCTGTTCACCGGGGTGGTGCCCATCCTGGTCGAGCTGGACGGCGACGTAAACGGCCACAAGTTCAGCG
TGTCCGGCGAGGGCGAGGGCGATGCCACCTACGGCAAGCTGACCCTGAAGTTCATCTGCACCACCGGCAA
GCTGCCCGTGCCCTGGCCCACCCTCGTGACCACCCTGACCTACGGCGTGCAGTGCTTCAGCCGCTACCCC
GACCACATGAAGCAGCACGACTTCTTCAAGTCCGCCATGCCCGAAGGCTACGTCCAGGAGCGCACCATCT
TCTTCAAGGACGACGGCAACTACAAGACCCGCGCCGAGGTGAAGTTCGAGGGCGACACCCTGGTGAACCG
CATCGAGCTGAAGGGCATCGACTTCAAGGAGGACGGCAACATCCTGGGGCACAAGCTGGAGTACAACTAC
AACAGCCACAACGTCTATATCATGGCCGACAAGCAGAAGAACGGCATCAAGGTGAACTTCAAGATCCGCC
ACAACATCGAGGACGGCAGCGTGCAGCTCGCCGACCACTACCAGCAGAACACCCCCATCGGCGACGGCCC
CGTGCTGCTGCCCGACAACCACTACCTGAGCACCCAGTCCGCCCTGAGCAAAGACCCCAACGAGAAGCGC
GATCACATGGTCCTGCTGGAGTTCGTGACCGCCGCCGGGATCACTCTCGGCATGGACGAGCTGTACAAGT
CCGGACTCAGATCTCGAGCTCAGGCCCTGCTCGTGAAGCAGCCACCACCGCCACCGCCCCCGCCGCACCT
GTCTCTGCACCCCTCTGCAGGCAAATCGGCCATGGACAGCTTCCCCTCGCACCCACAGACTCCCGGCCTA
CCTGACCTGCAGACCAAAGAGCAGCAGTCTTCACCCAACACCTTTGCTCCTTACCCTCTCGCTGGACTGA
ACCCAAACATGAATGTCAACAGCATGGACATGACCGGTGGCTTGTCGGTGAAGGACCCATCCCAGTCCCA
GTCACGCCTCCCCCAGTGGACGCACCCCAACTCCATGGATAACTTGCCCAGTGCCGCTTCCCCCCTGGAG
CAGAACCCTAGCAAGCATGGTGCTATCCCTGGAGGTCTAAGCATTGGGCCTCCAGGTAAGTCCTCCATTG
ATGACTCCTATGGCCGGTACGATTTAATCCAGAACAGTGAGTCACCAGCCAGTCCTCCCGTAGCTGTTCC
CCATAGCTGGTCACGTGCCAAATCTGACAGTGATAAAATCTCAAATGGCTCTAATATTGACCCTGAGAAT
GACCCTGACGTCACTCCTGGCAGTGTCCCCACTGGGCCTACCATCAACACCACCATCCAGGATGTCAACC
GCTACCTCCTCAAGAGTGGAGGTAAACTGTCAGACATCAAATCGACGTGGTCCTCTGGCCCTACCTCCCA
CACGCAAGCCTCTCTGTCTCATGAACTATGGAAGGTGCCCAGAAACAGTACTGCACCCACGAGGCCACCT
CCAGGGTTAACCAATCCCAAGCCCTCCTCCACCTGGGGTGCCAGCCCCCTCGGCTGGACCAGCTCCTACT
CCTCGGGTTCTGCCTGGAGCACCGACACCTCAGGAAGAACCAGCAGCTGGCTCGTTCTTCGAAACCTCAC
TCCCCAGATTGATGGTTCTACACTGCGGACATTGTGTTTGCAACATGGGCCTCTTATCACATTCCACCTG
AATCTGACTCAAGGCAATGCTGTGGTCCGGTACAGCTCCAAGGAGGAGGCTGCCAAGGCCCAGAAGTCTC
TGCACATGTGCGTCCTGGGAAACACTACCATCCTGGCCGAGTTCGCTGGTGAAGAAGAAGTGAATCGCTT
CTTAGCCCAAGGCCAGGCGCTGCCACCCACTTCCAGCTGGCAGTCCAGCAGCGCGTCCAGCCAGCCGCGG
CTCAGCGCAGCGGGCAGCTCCCATGGCCTGGTACGCAGCGACGCTGGCCACTGGAACGCCCCGTGCCTGG
GTGGCAAGGGGAGCAGTGAGCTGCTGTGGGGCGGGGTGCCCCAGTACTCCAGCAGCCTGTGGGGCCCGCC
CAGCGCCGACGACAGCAGGGTGATAGGCAGCCCCACGCCGCTAACCACCCTGCTGCCTGGGGACCTGCTC
AGCGGGGAGTCCCTGTAGGCGCTGCCATCATCAGCACCAGGAGAGCCGACCCCTCCCGGGACCCCTCCCG
GCTGGGCGGCCCCACAGACCCGCTGGAACCCAGCAGCGGCCGCTTCCCTTTAGTGAGGGTTAATGCTTCG
AGCAGTCGACGGTACCGCGGGCCCGGGATCCACCGGATCTAGATAACTGATCATAATCAGCCATACCACA
TTTGTAGAGGTTTTACTTGCTTTAAAAAACCTCCCACACCTCCCCCTGAACCTGAAACATAAAATGAATG
CAATTGTTGTTGTTAACTTGTTTATTGCAGCTTATAATGGTTACAAATAAAGCAATAGCATCACAAATTT
CACAAATAAAGCATTTTTTTCACTGCATTCTAGTTGTGGTTTGTCCAAACTCATCAATGTATCTTAACGC
GTAAATTGTAAGCGTTAATATTTTGTTAAAATTCGCGTTAAATTTTTGTTAAATCAGCTCATTTTTTAAC
CAATAGGCCGAAATCGGCAAAATCCCTTATAAATCAAAAGAATAGACCGAGATAGGGT
[37 nt withheld, positions 3279-3315]
AAAGAACGTGGACTCCAACGTCAAAGG
[49 nt withheld, positions 3343-3391]
T
[91 nt withheld, positions 3393-3483]
G
[124 nt withheld, positions 3485-3608]
CAGGTGGCACTTTTCGGGGAAATGTGCGCGGAACCCCTATTTGTTTATTTTTCTAAATACATTCAAATAT
GTATCCGCTCATGAGACAATAACCCTGATAAATGCTTCAATAATATTGAAAAAGGAAGAGTCCTGAGGCG
GAAAGAACCAGCTGTGGAATGTGTGTCAGTTAGGGTGTGGAAAGTCCCCAGGCTCCCCAGCAGGCAGAAG
TATGCAAAGCATGCATCTCAATTAGTCAGCAACCAGGTGTGGAAAGTCCCCAGGCTCCCCAGCAGGCAGA
AGTATGCAAAGCATGCATCTCAATTAGTCAGCAACCATAGTCCCGCCCCTAACTCCGCCCATCCCGCCCC
TAACTCCGCCCAGTTCCGCCCATTCTCCGCCCCATGGCTGACTAATTTTTTTTATTTATGCAGAGGCCGA
GGCCGCCTCGGCCTCTGAGCTATTCCAGAAGTAGTGAGGAGGCTTTTTTGGAGGCCTAGGCTTTTGCAAA
GATCGATCAAGAGACAGGATGAGGATCGTTTCGCATGATTGAACAAGATGGATTGCACGCAGGTTCTCCG
GCCGCTTGGGTGGAGAGGCTATTCGGCTATGACTGGGCACAACAGACAATCGGCTGCTCTGATGCCGCCG
TGTTCCGGCTGTCAGCGCAGGGGCGCCCGGTTCTTTTTGTCAAGACCGACCTGTCCGGTGCCCTGAATGA
ACTGCAAGACGAGGCAGCGCGGCTATCGTGGCTGGCCACGACGGGCGTTCCTTGCGCAGCTGTGCTCGAC
GTTGTCACTGAAGCGGGAAGGGACTGGCTGCTATTGGGCGAAGTGCCGGGGCAGGATCTCCTGTCATCTC
ACCTTGCTCCTGCCGAGAAAGTATCCATCATGGCTGATGCAATGCGGCGGCTGCATACGCTTGATCCGGC
TACCTGCCCATTCGACCACCAAGCGAAACATCGCATCGAGCGAGCACGTACTCGGATGGAAGCCGGTCTT
GTCGATCAGGATGATCTGGACGAAGAGCATCAGGGGCTCGCGCCAGCCGAACTGTTCGCCAGGCTCAAGG
CGAGCATGCCCGACGGCGAGGATCTCGTCGTGACCCATGGCGATGCCTGCTTGCCGAATATCATGGTGGA
AAATGGCCGCTTTTCTGGATTCATCGACTGTGGCCGGCTGGGTGTGGCGGACCGCTATCAGGACATAGCG
TTGGCTACCCGTGATATTGCTGAAGAGCTTGGCGGCGAATGGGCTGACCGCTTCCTCGTGCTTTACGGTA
TCGCCGCTCCCGATTCGCAGCGCATCGCCTTCTATCGCCTTCTTGACGAGTTCTTCTGAGCGGGACTCTG
GGGTTCGAAATGACCGACCAAGCGACGCCCAACCTGCCATCACGAGATTTCGATTCCACCGCCGCCTTCT
ATGAAAGGTTGGGCTTCGGAATCGTTTTCCGGGACGCCGGCTGGATGATCCTCCAGCGCGGGGATCTCAT
GCTGGAGTTCTTCGCCCACCCTAGGGGGAGGCTAACTGAAACACGGAAGGAGACAATACCGGAAGGAACC
CGCGCTATGACGGCAATAAAAAGACAGAATAAAACGCACGGTGTTGGGTCGTTTGTTCATAAACGCGGGG
TTCGGTCCCAGGGCTGGCACTCTGTCGATACCCCACCGAGACCCCATTGGGGCCAATACGCCCGCGTTTC
TTCCTTTTCCCCACCCCACCCCCCAAGTTCGGGTGAAGGCCCAGGGCTCGCAGCCAACGTCGGGGCGGCA
GGCCCTGCCATAGCCTCAGGTTACTCATATATACTTTAGATTGATTTAAAACTTCATTTTTAATTTAAAA
GGATCTAGGTGAAGATCCTTTTTGATAATCTCATGACCAAAATCCCTTAACGTGAGTTTTCGTTCCACTG
AGCGTCAGACCCCGTAGAAAAGATCAAAGGATCTTCTTGAGATCCTTTTTTTCTGCGCGTAATCTGCTGC
TTGCAAACAAAAAAACCACCGCTACCAGCGGTGGTTTGTTTGCCGGATCAAGAGCTACCAACTCTTTTTC
CGAAGGTAACTGGCTTCAGCAGAGCGCAGATACCAAATACTGTCCTTCTAGTGTAGCCGTAGTTAGGCCA
CCACTTCAAGAACTCTGTAGCACCGCCTACATACCTCGCTCTGCTAATCCTGTTACCAGTGGCTGCTGCC
AGTGGCGATAAGTCGTGTCTTACCGGGTTGGACTCAAGACGATAGTTACCGGATAAGGCGCAGCGGTCGG
GCTGAACGGGGGGTTCGTGCACACAGCCCAGCTTGGAGCGAACGACCTACACCGAACTGAGATACCTACA
GCGTGAGCTATGAGAAAGCGCCACGCTTCCCGAAGGGAGAAAGGCGGACAGGTATCCGGTAAGCGGCAGG
GTCGGAACAGGAGAGCGCACGAGGGAGCTTCCAGGGGGAAACGCCTGGTATCTTTATAGTCCTGTCGGGT
TTCGCCACCTCTGACTTGAGCGTCGATTTTTGTGATGCTCGTCAGGGGGGCGGAGCCTATGGAAAAACGC
CAGCAACGCGGCCTTTTTACGGTTCCTGGCCTTTTGCTGGCCTTTTGCTCACATGTTCTTTCCTGCGTTA
TCCCCTGATTCTGTGGATAACCGTATTACCGCCATGCAT
